Addgene plasmid #196071: pHEN2-SG4
Purpose: Express wild type SG4 in E.coli
Depositing lab: Shankar Balasubramanian. Depositing organization: University of Cambridge. Publication: DNA G-Quadruplex Recognition In Vitro and in Live Cells by a Structure-Specific Nanobody. Galli S, Melidis L, Flynn SM, Varshney D, Simeone A, Spiegel J, Madden SK, Tannahill D, Balasubramanian S. J Am Chem Soc. 2022 Dec 9. doi: 10.1021/jacs.2c10656. PubMed 36488193.
Backbone
  Vector backbone: pHEN2
  Backbone manufacturer: Hybrigenics Services
  Backbone size w/o insert (bp): 4595
  Total vector size (bp): 4967
  Modifications to backbone: 3xFLAG inserted at C-terminal on backbone, 3xMYC removed from C-terminal on backbone
  Vector type: Bacterial Expression
Growth in bacteria
  Bacterial resistance: Ampicillin, 100 μg/mL
  Growth temperature: 37°C
  Growth strain: DH5alpha
  Growth instructions: Must be transformed into BL21(DE3) bacteria and grown at 28°C for antibody production.
  Copy number: High Copy
Gene/Insert
  Gene/Insert name: SG4
  Species: Synthetic
  Promoter: T7
  Tag / fusion protein: 6XHis (C terminal on backbone); 3XFLAG (C terminal on backbone)
  Cloning method: Restriction Enzyme; 5′ cloning site NcoI (not destroyed); 3′ cloning site NotI (not destroyed)
  Sequencing primers: 5′ GAA TTG TGA GCG GAT AAC; 3′ CAG CCC TCA TAG TTA GCG
Resource information
  A portion of this plasmid was derived from a plasmid made by: Hybrigenics Services
Terms and licenses: Academic/Nonprofit Terms; Industry Terms: Not Available to Industry
How to cite: pHEN2-SG4 was a gift from Shankar Balasubramanian (Addgene plasmid # 196071 ; http://n2t.net/addgene:196071 ; RRID:Addgene_196071)
