[The description below was written by a language model from this plasmid's Addgene catalogue record and pLannotate feature annotations shown in this document.]
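Description:
pHEN2-SG4 is a bacterial expression plasmid built on the pHEN2 phagemid backbone for producing wild-type SG4 in E. coli. SG4 is a synthetic single-domain antibody (nanobody) that, according to the associated publication, recognises DNA G-quadruplex structures. The plasmid is maintained through a high-copy ColE1/pUC-type origin and selected with ampicillin via the bla gene and its own promoter. In keeping with its phagemid origin, it also carries an f1 origin for single-stranded DNA production and an M13 gene III (pIII minor coat protein) reading frame downstream of the insert. The record does not say how the two reading frames are separated. The stated purpose is soluble protein expression, not phage display.

The SG4 coding sequence was cloned between NcoI and NotI sites, both retained. It appears in the feature table as an open reading frame of roughly 370 bp, annotated by similarity to a mouse immunoglobulin heavy-chain variable region. This is a homology match and does not indicate the species of origin. The backbone was modified so that a C-terminal 3xFLAG epitope replaces the original 3xMYC tag. The catalogue also lists a C-terminal 6xHis tag, which is not separately annotated. Together these tags allow affinity purification and immunodetection.

The catalogue gives T7 as the promoter, but the sequence annotation instead shows a CAP binding site, lac promoter and lac operator upstream of the insert, and no T7 promoter was detected. On the annotated sequence, expression would be lac-controlled and IPTG-inducible. The sequenced record is 4,984 nt, slightly longer than the 4,967 bp listed.
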