Features (pLannotate 1.2.2; 15 found; start..end, strand, type, name):
     92..196     +  promoter       AmpR promoter: bla
    197..1057    +  CDS            AmpR: β-lactamase; bla; confers resistance to ampicillin, carbenicillin, and related antibiotics
   1228..1816    +  rep_origin     ori: high-copy-number ColE1/pMB1/pBR322/pUC origin of replication
   1999..2091    +  CDS            lacI (fragment): lac repressor; lacI; The lac repressor binds to the lac operator to inhibit transcription in E. coli. This inhibition can be relieved by adding lactose or isopropyl-β-D-thiogalactopyranoside (IPTG).
   2104..2125    +  protein_bind   CAP binding site: CAP binding activates transcription in the presence of cAMP. E. coli catabolite activator protein
   2140..2170    +  promoter       lac promoter: promoter for the E. coli lac operon
   2178..2194    +  protein_bind   lac operator: The lac repressor binds to the lac operator to inhibit transcription in E. coli. This inhibition can be relieved by adding lactose or isopropyl-β-D-thiogalactopyranoside (IPTG). lac repressor encoded by lacI
   2336..2701    +  CDS            HVM21_MOUSE: Experimental evidence at protein level: Swiss-Prot protein existence level 1. From Mus musculus (Mouse).
   2735..2800    +  CDS            3xFLAG: three tandem FLAG® epitope tags, followed by an enterokinase cleavage site
   2871..4100    +  CDS            M13 gene III (sequence partly withheld): pIII; III; minor coat protein
   4106..4263    +  CDS            lacZα (fragment): LacZα fragment of β-galactosidase; lacZ fragment
   4269..4320    -  misc_feature   bom (fragment): basis of mobility region from pBR322
   4339..4794    +  rep_origin     f1 ori (sequence partly withheld): f1 bacteriophage origin of replication; arrow indicates direction of (+) strand synthesis
   4795..4844    -  misc_feature   bom (fragment): basis of mobility region from pBR322
   4946..4981    -  CDS            rop (fragment): Rop protein, which maintains plasmids at low copy number; rop
>Addgene plasmid #196071 | pHEN2-SG4 | addgene full sequence | sequence record 388669 | Addgene NGS Result
AAAGGGCCTCGTGATACGCCTATTTTTATAGGTTAATGTCATGATAATAATGGTTTCTTAGACGTCAGGT
GGCACTTTTCGGGGAAATGTGCGCGGAACCCCTATTTGTTTATTTTTCTAAATACATTCAAATATGTATC
CGCTCATGAGACAATAACCCTGATAAATGCTTCAATAATATTGAAAAAGGAAGAGTATGAGTATTCAACA
TTTCCGTGTCGCCCTTATTCCCTTTTTTGCGGCATTTTGCCTTCCTGTTTTTGCTCACCCAGAAACGCTG
GTGAAAGTAAAAGATGCTGAAGATCAGTTGGGTGCCCGAGTGGGTTACATCGAACTGGATCTCAACAGCG
GTAAGATCCTTGAGAGTTTTCGCCCCGAAGAACGTTTTCCAATGATGAGCACTTTTAAAGTTCTGCTATG
TGGCGCGGTATTATCCCGTATTGACGCCGGGCAAGAGCAACTCGGTCGCCGCATACACTATTCTCAGAAT
GACTTGGTTGAGTACTCACCAGTCACAGAAAAGCATCTTACGGATGGCATGACAGTAAGAGAATTATGCA
GTGCTGCCATAACCATGAGTGATAACACTGCGGCCAACTTACTTCTGACAACGATCGGAGGACCGAAGGA
GCTAACCGCTTTTTTGCACAACATGGGGGATCATGTAACTCGCCTTGATCGTTGGGAACCGGAGCTGAAT
GAAGCCATACCAAACGACGAGCGTGACACCACGATGCCTGTAGCAATGGCAACAACGTTGCGCAAACTAT
TAACTGGCGAACTACTTACTCTAGCTTCCCGGCAACAATTAATAGACTGGATGGAGGCGGATAAAGTTGC
AGGACCACTTCTGCGCTCGGCCCTTCCGGCTGGCTGGTTTATTGCTGATAAATCTGGAGCCGGTGAGCGT
GGGTCTCGCGGTATCATTGCAGCACTGGGGCCAGATGGTAAGCCCTCCCGTATCGTAGTTATCTACACGA
CGGGGAGTCAGGCAACTATGGATGAACGAAATAGACAGATCGCTGAGATAGGTGCCTCACTGATTAAGCA
TTGGTAACTGTCAGACCAAGTTTACTCATATATACTTTAGATTGATTTAAAACTTCATTTTTAATTTAAA
AGGATCTAGGTGAAGATCCTTTTTGATAATCTCATGACCAAAATCCCTTAACGTGAGTTTTCGTTCCACT
GAGCGTCAGACCCCGTAGAAAAGATCAAAGGATCTTCTTGAGATCCTTTTTTTCTGCGCGTAATCTGCTG
CTTGCAAACAAAAAAACCACCGCTACCAGCGGTGGTTTGTTTGCCGGATCAAGAGCTACCAACTCTTTTT
CCGAAGGTAACTGGCTTCAGCAGAGCGCAGATACCAAATACTGTTCTTCTAGTGTAGCCGTAGTTAGGCC
ACCACTTCAAGAACTCTGTAGCACCGCCTACATACCTCGCTCTGCTAATCCTGTTACCAGTGGCTGCTGC
CAGTGGCGATAAGTCGTGTCTTACCGGGTTGGACTCAAGACGATAGTTACCGGATAAGGCGCAGCGGTCG
GGCTGAACGGGGGGTTCGTGCATACAGCCCAGCTTGGAGCGAACGACCTACACCGAACTGAGATACCTAC
AGCGTGAGCTATGAGAAAGCGCCACGCTTCCCGAAGGGAGAAAGGCGGACAGGTATCCGGTAAGCGGCAG
GGTCGGAACAGGAGAGCGCACGAGGGAGCTTCCAGGGGGAAACGCCTGGTATCTTTATAGTCCTGTCGGG
TTTCGCCACCTCTGACTTGAGCGTCGATTTTTGTGATGCTCGTCAGGGGGGCGGAGCCTATGGAAAAACG
CCAGCAACGCGGCCTTTTTACGGTTCCTGGCCTTTTGCTGGCCTTTTGCTCACATGTTCTTTCCTGCGTT
ATCCCCTGATTCTGTGGATAACCGTATTACCGCCTTTGAGTGAGCTGATACCGCTCGCCGCAGCCGAACG
ACCGAGCGCAGCGAGTCAGTGAGCGAGGAAGCGGAAGAGCGCCCAATACGCAAACCGCCTCTCCCCGCGC
GTTGGCCGATTCATTAATGCAGCTGGCACGACAGGTTTCCCGACTGGAAAGCGGGCAGTGAGCGCAACGC
AATTAATGTGAGTTAGCTCACTCATTAGGCACCCCAGGCTTTACACTTTATGCTTCCGGCTCGTATGTTG
TGTGGAATTGTGAGCGGATAACAATTTCACACAGGAAACAGCTATGACCATGATTACGCCAAGCTTGCAT
GCAAATTCTATTTCAAGGAGACAGTCATAATGAAATACCTATTGCCTACGGCAGCCGCTGGATTGTTATT
ACTCGCGGCCCAGCCGGCCATGGCGGAAGTGGAGCTGCAGGCTTCCGGGGGAGGATTTGTGCAGCCGGGG
GGGTCATTGCGACTGAGCTGCGCCGCATCCGGCGGCACAAGTGGTACATACAACATGGGCTGGTTTCGTC
AGGCCCCTGGCAAGGAGAGAGAGTTCGTTTCCGCCATCTCGTACCGTGACAACATGACACCTTACTACGC
TGACAGCGTAAAGGGAAGATTTACAATTAGCCGGGATAACTCCAAAAACACGGTCTATCTCCAGATGAAC
AGCCTCAGGGCCGAGGACACAGCTACGTATTACTGTGCACGTTATCAGGGTCGTCTGCGTATTCACCAGT
CGACATACTGGGGACAGGGGACGCAGGTAACTGTGAGTAGCGCGGCCGCACATCATCATCACCATCACAA
GCTGGACTACAAAGACCATGACGGTGATTATAAAGATCATGACATCGATTACAAGGATGACGATGACAAG
TAATAAAGATCTCAACGGGGCCGCAGAACAGAAACTTATCAGTGAGGAGGACTTGAATGGGGCCGCATAG
[72 nt withheld, positions 2871-2942]
C
[535 nt withheld, positions 2944-3478]
CCAATCGTCTGACCTGCCTCAACCTCCTGTC
[50 nt withheld, positions 3510-3559]
CGGCTCTGAGGGTGGCGGCTCTGAGGGTGGCGGTTCTGAGGGTGGCGGCTCTGAGGGTGGCGGTTCCGGT
GGCGGCTCCGGTTCCGGTGATTTTGATTATGAAAAA
[113 nt withheld, positions 3666-3778]
T
[41 nt withheld, positions 3780-3820]
T
[62 nt withheld, positions 3822-3883]
A
[92 nt withheld, positions 3885-3976]
A
[124 nt withheld, positions 3978-4101]
AAGAATTCACTGGCCGTCGTTTTACAACGTCGTGACTGGGAAAACCCTGGCGTTACCCAACTTAATCGCC
TTGCAGCACATCCCCCTTTCGCCAGCTGGCGTAATAGCGAAGAGGCCCGCACCGATCGCCCTTCCCAACA
GTTGCGCAGCCTGAATGGCGAATGGCGCCTGATGCGGTATTTTCTCCTTACGCATCTGTGCGGTATTTCA
CACCGCATA
[95 nt withheld, positions 4321-4415]
T
[46 nt withheld, positions 4417-4462]
C
[141 nt withheld, positions 4464-4604]
CCTTTGACGTTGGAGTCCACGTTCTTT
[37 nt withheld, positions 4632-4668]
ACTCTATCTCGGGCTATTCTTTTGATTTATAAGGGATTTTGCCGATTTCGGTCTATTGGTTAAAAAATGA
GCTGATTTAACAAAAATTTAACGCGAATTTTAACAAAATATTAACGTTTACAATTTTATGGTGCAGTCTC
AGTACAATCTGCTCTGATGCCGCATAGTTAAGCCAGCCCCGACACCCGCCAACACCCGCTGACGCGCCCT
GACGGGCTTGTCTGCTCCCGGCATCCGCTTACAGACAAGCTGTGACCGTCTCCGGGAGCTGCATGTGTCA
GAGGTTTTCACCGTCATCACCGAAACGCGCGAGACG
